Addgene plasmid #63842: ftsZ-RFP
Purpose: This plasmid is designed as a bacterial cell division sensor
Depositing lab: Howard Salis. Depositing organization: Pennsylvania State University.
Backbone
  Vector backbone: P15A
  Vector type: Bacterial Expression
Growth in bacteria
  Bacterial resistance: Ampicillin, 100 μg/mL
  Growth temperature: 37°C
  Growth strain: DH10B
  Copy number: Low Copy
Gene/Insert
  Gene/Insert name: ftsZ, mRFP1 and GFPmut3b
  Mutation: Gene is translationally fused to RFP
  Tag / fusion protein: mRFP1 (C terminal on insert)
  Cloning method: Restriction Enzyme; 5′ cloning site unknown (unknown if destroyed); 3′ cloning site unknown (unknown if destroyed)
  Sequencing primers: 5′ RNAde-BB-3 (tacggacgaccttcaccttc)
Terms and licenses: Academic/Nonprofit Terms; Industry Terms: Not Available to Industry
How to cite: ftsZ-RFP was a gift from Howard Salis (Addgene plasmid # 63842 ; http://n2t.net/addgene:63842 ; RRID:Addgene_63842)
