[The description below was written by a language model from this plasmid's Addgene catalogue record and pLannotate feature annotations shown in this document.]
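Description:
ftsZ-RFP is a low-copy bacterial expression plasmid built on a p15A backbone and described by its depositor as a bacterial cell division sensor. It replicates in E. coli from the p15A origin, which is compatible with ColE1-type plasmids, and is selected with ampicillin through a β-lactamase gene driven by its own promoter. The 6.3 kb annotated sequence also contains an f1 phage origin. Several partial elements are best read as remnants of earlier cloning steps: fragments of the tetracycline and chloramphenicol resistance genes, a piece of a ColE1-type origin, and short bom and RSF origin matches.

The sensor cassette starts with a partial ftsA coding region followed by a short 5′ portion of ftsZ, which runs almost directly into mRFP1. This fits the catalogue note that ftsZ is translationally fused to RFP at its C-terminal end. Only a fragment of ftsZ is annotated, so the construct appears to report expression from the native ftsA–ftsZ upstream region rather than to produce a full-length FtsZ fusion for Z-ring imaging. No separate promoter is annotated for this fusion, and the record does not state which sequences drive it.

Downstream, a fragment of a J23119-type constitutive promoter precedes a second fluorescent protein reading frame. The annotation tool labels this frame hfriFP, but it most likely corresponds to the GFPmut3b listed in the catalogue. A constitutive GFP could serve as an internal reference for the red signal, although the record does not spell out this role. The rrnB T1 and T2 terminators follow the reporters and insulate them from the resistance gene.
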