Features (pLannotate 1.2.2; 19 found; start..end, strand, type, name):
      3..24      +  misc_feature   bom (fragment): basis of mobility region from pBR322
    123..178     -  rep_origin     RSF ori (fragment): Plasmids containing the RSF 1030 origin of replication can be propagated in E. coli cells that contain additional plasmids with compatible origins.
    266..811     -  rep_origin     p15A ori: Plasmids containing the medium-copy-number p15A origin of replication can be propagated in E. coli cells that contain a second plasmid with the ColE1 origin.
    850..968     -  CDS            TcR (fragment): tetracycline efflux protein; tet; confers resistance to tetracycline
    978..996     +  promoter       tet promoter (fragment): E. coli promoter for tetracycline efflux protein gene
   1069..1761    +  CDS            ftsA (fragment): FTSA_ECOLI - Also known as divA. Experimental evidence at protein level: Swiss-Prot protein existence level 1. Essential cell division protein that assists in the assembly of the Z ring (PubMed:11847116). May serve as the principal membrane anchor for the Z ring (PubMed:15752196). Also required for the recruitment to the septal ring of the downstream cell division proteins FtsK, FtsQ, FtsL, FtsI and FtsN (PubMed:9282742, PubMed:9495771, PubMed:9603865, PubMed:9882666, PubMed:10027987, PubMed:24750258). Binds ATP (PubMed:11053380). From Escherichia coli (strain K12).
   1825..2001    +  CDS            ftsZ (fragment): FTSZ_ECOLI - Also known as sfiB, sulB. Experimental evidence at protein level: Swiss-Prot protein existence level 1. Essential cell division protein that forms a contractile ring structure (Z ring) at the future cell division site. The regulation of the ring assembly controls the timing and the location of cell division. One of the functions of the FtsZ ring is to recruit other cell division proteins to the septum to produce a new cell wall between the dividing cells. Binds GTP and shows GTPase activity. Polymerization and bundle formation is enhanced by CbeA. From Escherichia coli (strain K12
   2005..2673    +  CDS            mRFP1: mRFP1 is a basic (constitutively fluorescent) red fluorescent protein published in 2002, derived from Discosoma sp.. It is reported to be a somewhat slowly-maturing monomer with low acid sensitivity.
   2751..2775    +  promoter       J23119(SpeI) promoter (fragment): bacterial promoter (Registry of Standard Biological Parts BBa J23119) modified to end with an SpeI site
   2834..3547    +  CDS            hfriFP: hfriFP is a fluorescent protein published in 2013, derived from Herbaspirillum frisingense.
   3620..3706    +  terminator     rrnB T1 terminator: Escherichia coli rrnB; transcription terminator T1 from the E. coli rrnB gene
   3840..3955    +  ncRNA          5S rRNA: Accession: RF00001 - 5S ribosomal RNA
   3959..4045    +  terminator     rrnB T1 terminator: Escherichia coli rrnB; transcription terminator T1 from the E. coli rrnB gene
   4137..4164    +  terminator     rrnB T2 terminator: transcription terminator T2 from the E. coli rrnB gene
   4183..4272    +  promoter       AmpR promoter: bla
   4275..5135    +  CDS            AmpR: β-lactamase; bla; confers resistance to ampicillin, carbenicillin, and related antibiotics
   5177..5632    +  rep_origin     f1 ori (sequence partly withheld): f1 bacteriophage origin of replication; arrow indicates direction of (+) strand synthesis
   5743..5976    +  rep_origin     ori (fragment): high-copy-number ColE1/pMB1/pBR322/pUC origin of replication
   6187..1       -  CDS            CmR (fragment) (across the origin): chloramphenicol acetyltransferase; cat; confers resistance to chloramphenicol
>Addgene plasmid #63842 | ftsZ-RFP | depositor full sequence | sequence record 106565 | Full Sequence
GCTAGCGGAGTGTATACTGGCTTACTATGTTGGCACTGATGAGGGTGTCAGTGAAGTGCTTCATGTGGCA
GGAGAAAAAAGGCTGCACCGGTGCGTCAGCAGAATATGTGATACAGGATATATTCCGCTTCCTCGCTCAC
TGACTCGCTACGCTCGGTCGTTCGACTGCGGCGAGCGGAAATGGCTTACGAACGGGGCGGAGATTTCCTG
GAAGATGCCAGGAAGATACTTAACAGGGAAGTGAGAGGGCCGCGGCAAAGCCGTTTTTCCATAGGCTCCG
CCCCCCTGACAAGCATCACGAAATCTGACGCTCAAATCAGTGGTGGCGAAACCCGACAGGACTATAAAGA
TACCAGGCGTTTCCCCCTGGCGGCTCCCTCGTGCGCTCTCCTGTTCCTGCCTTTCGGTTTACCGGTGTCA
TTCCGCTGTTATGGCCGCGTTTGTCTCATTCCACGCCTGACACTCAGTTCCGGGTAGGCAGTTCGCTCCA
AGCTGGACTGTATGCACGAACCCCCCGTTCAGTCCGACCGCTGCGCCTTATCCGGTAACTATCGTCTTGA
GTCCAACCCGGAAAGACATGCAAAAGCACCACTGGCAGCAGCCACTGGTAATTGATTTAGAGGAGTTAGT
CTTGAAGTCATGCGCCGGTTAAGGCTAAACTGAAAGGACAAGTTTTGGTGACTGCGCTCCTCCAAGCCAG
TTACCTCGGTTCAAAGAGTTGGTAGCTCAGAGAACCTTCGAAAAACCGCCCTGCAAGGCGGTTTTTTCGT
TTTCAGAGCAAGAGATTACGCGCAGACCAAAACGATCTCAAGAAGATCATCTTATTAATCAGATAAAATA
TTTCTAGGATCATGAGCCCGAAGTGGCGAGCCCGATCTTCCCCATCGGTGATGTCGGCGATATAGGCGCC
AGCAACCGCACCTGTGGCGCCGGTGATGCCGGCCACGATGCGTCCGGCGTAGAGGATCTGCTCATGTTTG
ACAGCTTATCATCGATGCATAATGTGCCTGTCAAATGGACGAAGCAGGGATTCTGCAAACCCTATGCTAC
TCCCTCGAGCCGGATCCACTGGCATCAAGTTATTCGGTATTGACGGAAGATGAACGTGAACTGGGTGTCT
GCGTCGTCGATATCGGTGGTGGTACAATGGATATCGCCGTTTATACCGGTGGGGCATTGCGCCACACTAA
GGTAATTCCTTATGCTGGCAATGTCGTGACCAGTGATATCGCTTACGCCTTTGGCACGCCGCCAAGCGAC
GCCGAAGCGATTAAAGTTCGCCACGGTTGTGCGCTGGGTTCCATCGTTGGAAAAGATGAGAGCGTGGAAG
TGCCGAGCGTAGGTGGTCGTCCGCCACGGAGTCTGCAACGTCAGACACTGGCAGAGGTGATCGAGCCGCG
CTATACCGAGCTGCTCAACCTGGTCAACGAAGAGATATTGCAGTTGCAGGAAAAGCTTCGCCAACAAGGG
GTTAAACATCACCTGGCGGCAGGCATTGTATTAACCGGTGGCGCAGCGCAGATCGAAGGTCTTGCAGCCT
GTGCTCAGCGCGTGTTTCATACGCAAGTGCGTATCGGCGCGCCGCTGAACATTACCGGTTTAACGGATTA
TGCTCAGGAGCCGTATTATTCGACGGCGGTGGGATTGCTTCACTATGGGAAAGAGTCACATCTTAACGGT
GAAGCTGAAGTAGAAAAACGTGTTACAGCATCAGTTGGCTCGTGGATCAAGCGACTCAATAGTTGGCTGC
GAAAAGAGTTTTAATTTTTATGAGGCCGACGATGATTACGGCCTCAGGCGACAGGCACAAATCGGAGAGA
AACTATGTTTGAACCAATGGAACTTACCAATGACGCGGTGATTAAAGTCATCGGCGTCGGCGGCGGCGGC
GGTAATGCTGTTGAACACATGGTGCGCGAGCGCATTGAAGGTGTTGAATTCTTCGCGGTAAATACCGATG
CACAAGCGCTGCGTAAAACAGCGGTTGGACAGACGATTCAAAAGAGCTCTGAAGACGTTATCAAAGAGTT
CATGCGTTTCAAAGTTCGTATGGAAGGTTCCGTTAACGGTCACGAGTTCGAAATCGAAGGTGAAGGTGAA
GGTCGTCCGTACGAAGGTACCCAGACCGCTAAACTGAAAGTTACCAAAGGTGGTCCGCTGCCGTTCGCTT
GGGACATCCTGTCCCCGCAGTTCCAGTACGGTTCCAAAGCTTACGTTAAACACCCGGCTGACATCCCGGA
CTACCTGAAACTGTCCTTCCCGGAAGGTTTCAAATGGGAACGTGTTATGAACTTCGAAGACGGTGGTGTT
GTTACCGTTACCCAGGACTCCTCCCTGCAAGACGGTGAGTTCATCTACAAAGTTAAACTGCGTGGTACCA
ACTTCCCGTCCGACGGTCCGGTTATGCAGAAAAAAACCATGGGTTGGGAAGCTTCCACCGAACGTATGTA
CCCGGAAGACGGTGCTCTGAAAGGTGAAATCAAAATGCGTCTGAAACTGAAAGACGGTGGTCACTACGAC
GCTGAAGTTAAAACCACCTACATGGCTAAAAAACCGGTTCAGCTGCCGGGTGCTTACAAAACCGACATCA
AACTGGACATCACCTCCCACAACGAAGACTACACCATCGTTGAACAGTACGAACGTGCTGAAGGTCGTCA
CTCCACCGGTGCTTAATAAGGCCGGCCGTGCTAGTGTAGAAATAGCCGCCAGTTCCGCTGGCGGCATTTT
AACTTTCTTTAGTACTAGTATTGACAGCTAGCTCAGTCCTAGGTACTGTGCTAGCACCCCAATCGACGTC
ATACTAGAATCGGGTCACGGAGGTACAATAATAATGCGTAAACTCGAGGAACTTTTCACGGGGGTCGTCC
CAATTCTGGTAGAATTAGACGGTGATGTAAACGGGCACAAGTTTAGCGTCAGCGGAGAGGGCGAGGGGGA
CGCCACCTACGGTAAACTTACCCTTAAGTTTATTTGCACGACGGGCAAATTACCCGTTCCGTGGCCAACG
CTCGTCACTACTTTCGGCTACGGCGTTCAGTGCTTCGCGAGATATCCGGATCACATGAAGCAGCACGATT
TCTTCAAGTCGGCCATGCCAGAGGGTTACGTTCAGGAGAGAACTATATTTTTCAAGGACGACGGCAATTA
CAAGACACGCGCCGAAGTCAAGTTCGAAGGCGATACCCTGGTTAACCGTATCGAGTTAAAAGGTATCGAT
TTTAAAGAAGACGGAAACATTCTCGGTCACAAACTCGAATACAACTATAACAGCCATAATGTCTACATTA
TGGCTGACAAACAGAAGAACGGCATTAAGGTTAACTTCAAAATTCGCCACAACATCGAAGACGGTAGCGT
CCAACTAGCAGACCATTATCAACAAAATACTCCTATCGGCGACGGCCCAGTCCTTTTACCAGACAACCAT
TACCTTAGCACACAAAGCGCCCTTAGCAAAGATCCCAACGAGAAGCGCGACCACATGGTCCTTCTCGAAT
TTGTCACAGCGGCAGGGATCACCCACGGCATGGACGAACTCTACAAATAATAATTAATTAAAAAAAAAAA
CCCCGCCCCTGACAGGGCGGGGTTTTTTTTTCTAATATGCGGCCGCCATCAAATAAAACGAAAGGCTCAG
TCGAAAGACTGGGCCTTTCGTTTTATCTGTTGTTTGTCGGTGAACGCTCTCCTGAGTAGGACAAATCCGC
CGCCCTAGAGCATGCGCGTTCGGCTGCGGCGAGCGGTATCAGGCTTGGCTGTTTTGGCGGATGAGAGAAG
ATTTTCAGCCTGATACAGATTAAATCAGAACGCAGAAGCGGTCTGATAAAACAGAATTTGCCTGGCGGCA
GTAGCGCGGTGGTCCCACCTGACCCCATGCCGAACTCAGAAGTGAAACGCCGTAGCGCCGATGGTAGTGT
GGGGTCTCCCCATGCGAGAGTAGGGAACTGCCAGGCATCAAATAAAACGAAAGGCTCAGTCGAAAGACTG
GGCCTTTCGTTTTATCTGTTGTTTGTCGGTGAACGCTCTCCTGAGTAGGACAAATCCGCCGGGAGCGGAT
TTGAACGTTGCGAAGCAACGGCCCGGAGGGTGGCGGGCAGGACGCCCGCCATAAACTGCCAGGCATCAAA
TTAAGCAGAAGGCCATCCTGACGGATGGCCTTTTTGCGTTTCTACAAACTCTTTTGTTTATTTTTCTAAA
TACATTCAAATATGTATCCGCTCATGAGACAATAACCCTGATAAATGCTTCAATAATATTGAAAAAGGAA
GACTATGAGTATTCAACATTTCCGTGTCGCCCTTATTCCCTTTTTTGCGGCATTTTGCCTTCCTGTTTTT
GCTCACCCAGAAACGCTGGTGAAAGTAAAAGATGCTGAAGATCAGTTGGGTGCACGAGTGGGTTACATCG
AACTGGATCTCAACAGCGGTAAGATCCTTGAGAGTTTTCGCCCCGAAGAACGTTTTCCAATGATGAGCAC
TTTTAAAGTTCTGCTATGTGGCGCGGTATTATCCCGTGTTGACGCCGGGCAAGAGCAACTCGGTCGCCGC
ATACACTATTCTCAGAATGACTTGGTTGAGTACTCACCAGTCACAGAAAAGCATCTTACGGATGGCATGA
CAGTAAGAGAATTATGCAGTGCTGCCATAACCATGAGTGATAACACTGCGGCCAACTTACTTCTGACAAC
GATCGGAGGACCGAAGGAGCTAACCGCTTTTTTGCACAACATGGGGGATCATGTAACTCGCCTTGATCGT
TGGGAACCGGAGCTGAATGAAGCCATACCAAACGACGAGCGTGACACCACGATGCCTGCAGCAATGGCAA
CAACGTTGCGCAAACTATTAACTGGCGAACTACTTACTCTAGCTTCCCGGCAACAATTAATAGACTGGAT
GGAGGCGGATAAAGTTGCAGGACCACTTCTGCGCTCGGCCCTTCCGGCTGGCTGGTTTATTGCTGATAAA
TCTGGAGCCGGTGAGCGTGGGTCTCGCGGTATCATTGCAGCACTGGGGCCAGATGGTAAGCCCTCCCGTA
TCGTAGTTATCTACACGACGGGGAGTCAGGCAACTATGGATGAACGAAATAGACAGATCGCTGAGATAGG
TGCCTCACTGATTAAGCATTGGTAACTGTCAGACCAAGTTTACTCATATATACTTTAGATTGATT
[125 nt withheld, positions 5176-5300]
C
[141 nt withheld, positions 5302-5442]
CCTTTGACGTTGGAGTCCACGTTCTTTAATAGTGGACTCTTGTTCCAAACTTGAACAACACTCAACCCTA
TCTCGGGCTATTCTTTTGATTTATAAGGGATTTTGCCGATTTCGGCCTATTGGTTAAAAAATGAGCTGAT
TTAACAAAAATTTAACGCGAATTTTAACAAAATATTAACGTTTACAATTTAAAAGGATCTAGGTGAAGAT
CCTTTTTGATAATCTCATGACCAAAATCCCTTAACGTGAGTTTTCGTTCCACTGAGCGTCAGACCCCGTA
GAAAAGATCAAAGGATCTTCTTGAGATCCTTTTTTTCTGCGCGTAATCTGCTGCTTGCAAACAAAAAAAC
CACCGCTACCAGCGGTGGTTTGTTTGCCGGATCAAGAGCTACCAACTCTTTTTCCGAAGGTAACTGGCTT
CAGCAGAGCGCAGATACCAAATACTGTCCTTCTAGTGTAGCCGTAGTTAGGCCACCACTTCAAGAACTCT
GTAGCACCGCCTACATACCTCGCTCTGCTAATCCTGTTACCAGTCAGGCATTTGAGAAGCACACGGTCAC
ACTGCTTCCGGTAGTCAATAAACCGGTAAACCAGCAATAGACATAAGCGGCTATTTAACGACCCTGCCCT
GAACCGACGACCGGGTCGAATTTGCTTTCGAATTTCTGCCATTCATCCGCTTATTATCACTTATTCAGGC
GTAGCACCAGGCGTTTAAGGGCACCAATAACTGCCTTAAAAAAATTACGCCCCGCCCTGCCACTCATCGC
AGTACTGTTGTAATTCATTAAGCATTCTGCCGACATGGAAGCCATCACAGACGGCATGATGAACCTGAAT
CGCCAGCGGCATCAGCACCTTGTCGCCTTGCGTATAATATTTGCCCATG
