>Addgene plasmid #63842 | ftsZ-RFP | addgene partial sequence | sequence record 107736 | p15A-F 5'-gattacgcgcagaccaaaac-3'
TTTCTAGGATCATGAGCCCGAAGTGGCGAGCCCGATCTTCCCCATCGGTGATGTCGGCGATATAGGCGCC
AGCAACCGCACCTGTGGCGCCGGTGATGCCGGCCACGATGCGTCCGGCGTAGAGGATCTGCTCATGTTTG
ACAGCTTATCATCGATGCATAATGTGCCTGTCAAATGGACGAAGCAGGGATTCTGCAAACCCTATGCTAC
TCCCTCGAGCCGGATCCACTGGCATCAAGTTATTCGGTATTGACGGAAGATGAACGTGAACTGGGTGTCT
GCGTCGTCGATATCGGTGGTGGTACAATGGATATCGCCGTTTATACCGGTGGGGCATTGCGCCACACTAA
GGTAATTCCTTATGCTGGCAATGTCGTGACCAGTGATATCGCTTACGCCTTTGGCACGCCGCCAAGCGAC
GCCGAAGCGATTAAAGTTCGCCACGGTTGTGCGCTGGGTTCCATCGTTGGAAAAGATGAGAGCGTGGAAG
TGCCGAGCGTAGGTGGTCGTCCGCCACGGAGTCTGCAACGTCAGACACTGGCAGAGGTGATCGAGCCGCG
CTATACCGAGCTGCTCAACCTGGTCAACGAAGAGATATTGCAGTTGCAGGAAAAGCTTCGCCAACAAGGG
GTTAAACATCACCTGGCGGCAGGCATTGTATTAACCGGTGGCGCAGCGCAGATCGAAGGTCTTGCAGCCT
GTGCTCAGCGCGTGTTTCATACGCAAGTGCGTATCGGCGCGCCGCTG
