>Addgene plasmid #63842 | ftsZ-RFP | addgene partial sequence | sequence record 107738 | jkRFP-R 5'-gctttggaaccgtactggaa-3'
CTTTCAGTTTAGCGGTCTGGGTACCTTCGTACGGACGACCTTCACCTTCACCTTCGATTTCGAACTCGTG
ACCGTTAACGGAACCTTCCATACGAACTTTGAAACGCATGAACTCTTTGATAACGTCTTCAGAGCTCTTT
TGAATCGTCTGTCCAACCGCTGTTTTACGCAGCGCTTGTGCATCGGTATTTACCGCGAAGAATTCAACAC
CTTCAATGCGCTCGCGCACCATGTGTTCAACAGCATTACCGCCGCCGCCGCCGACGCCGATGACTTTAAT
CACCGCGTCATTGGTAAGTTCCATTGGTTCAAACATAGTTTCTCTCCGATTTGTGCCTGTCGCCTGAGGC
CGTAATCATCGTCGGCCTCATAAAAATTAAAACTCTTTTCGCAGCCAACTATTGAGTCGCTTGATCCACG
AGCCAACTGATGCTGTAACACGTTTTTCTACTTCAGCTTCACCGTTAAGATGTGACTCTTTCCCATAGTG
AAGCAATCCCACCGCCGTCGAATAATACGGCTCCTGAGCATAATCCGTTAAACCGGTAATGTTCAGCGGC
GCGCCGATACGCACTTGCGTATGAAACACGCGCTGAGCACAGGCTGCAAGACCTTCGATCTGCGCTGCGC
CACCGGTTAATACAATGCCTGCCGCCAGGTGATGTTTAACCCCTTGTTGGCGAAGCTTTTCCTGCAACTG
CAATATCTCTTCGTTGACCAGGTTGAGCAGCTCGGTATAGCGCGGCTCGATCACCTCTGCCAGTGTCTGA
CGTTGCAGACT
