>Addgene plasmid #63842 | ftsZ-RFP | addgene partial sequence | sequence record 108521 | jkRFP-F 5'-tggtcactacgacgctgaag-3'
CCGACATCAAACTGGACATCACCTCCCACAACGAAGACTACACCATCGTTGAACAGTACGAACGTGCTGA
AGGTCGTCACTCCACCGGTGCTTAATAAGGCCGGCCGTGCTAGTGTAGAAATAGCCGCCAGTTCCGCTGG
CGGCATTTTAACTTTCTTTAGTACTAGTATTGACAGCTAGCTCAGTCCTAGGTACTGTGCTAGCACCCCA
ATCGACGTCATACTAGAATCGGGTCACGGAGGTACAATAATAATGCGTAAACTCGAGGAACTTTTCACGG
GGGTCGTCCCAATTCTGGTAGAATTAGACGGTGATGTAAACGGGCACAAGTTTAGCGTCAGCGGAGAGGG
CGAGGGGGACGCCACCTACGGTAAACTTACCCTTAAGTTTATTTGCACGACGGGCAAATTACCCGTTCCG
TGGCCAACGCTCGTCACTACTTTCGGCTACGGCGTTCAGTGCTTCGCGAGATATCCGGATCACATGAAGC
AGCACGATTTCTTCAAGTCGGCCATGCCAGAGGGTTACGTTCAGGAGAGAACTATATTTTTCAAGGACGA
CGGCAATTACAAGACACGCGCCGAAGTCAAGTTCGAAGGCGATACCCTGGTTAACCGTATCGAGTTAAAA
GGTATCGATTTTAAAGAAGACGGAAACATTCTCGGTCACAAACTCGAATACAACTATAACAGCCATAATG
TCTACATTATGGCTGAC
